Addgene plasmid #225634: pEMS2389
Purpose: AAV plasmid with Ple391 (DRD2 MiniPromoter) driving expression of EmGFP. Contains WPRE.
Depositing lab: Elizabeth Simpson. Depositing organization: University of British Columbia. Publication: New MiniPromoter Ple389 (ADORA2A) drives selective expression in medium spiny neurons in mice and non-human primates. de Moura Gomes A, L Petkau T, J Korecki A, Fornes O, Galvan A, Lu G, M Hill A, Ling Lam S, Yao A, A Farkas R, W Wasserman W, Smith Y, M Simpson E, R Leavitt B. Sci Rep. 2024 Nov 15;14(1):28194. doi: 10.1038/s41598-024-79004-y. PubMed 39548191.
Backbone
  Vector backbone: pEMS2131
  Backbone manufacturer: Elizabeth Simpson (Addgene plasmid # 111895)
  Backbone size w/o insert (bp): 4999
  Vector type: AAV
Growth in bacteria
  Bacterial resistance: Ampicillin, 100 μg/mL
  Growth temperature: 37°C
  Growth strain: NEB Stable
  Growth instructions: We also recommend using “SURE” cells from Agilent, that the colonies are freshly picked, and that you limit the time to grow the culture. We typically transform the plasmid in the afternoon and take out the plate from the 37 degree incubator in the morning, we then pick the colonies and grow in LB for ~ 20 hrs
  Copy number: Low Copy
Gene/Insert
  Gene/Insert name: Ple391 (alt name: DRD2 MiniPromoter)
  Species: H. sapiens (human)
  Insert size (bp): 1723
  Entrez Gene: DRD2 (a.k.a. D2DR, D2R)
  Cloning method: Restriction Enzyme; 5′ cloning site FseI (not destroyed); 3′ cloning site AscI (not destroyed)
  Sequencing primers: 5′ oEMS6098 (GCCATGCTCTAGGAAGATCG); 3′ oEMS6163 (GGTTCTTGATCCCTTCTGAC)
Terms and licenses: Academic/Nonprofit Terms; Industry Terms: Not Available to Industry
How to cite: pEMS2389 was a gift from Elizabeth Simpson (Addgene plasmid # 225634 ; http://n2t.net/addgene:225634 ; RRID:Addgene_225634)
