[The description below was written by a language model from this plasmid's Addgene catalogue record and pLannotate feature annotations shown in this document.]
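Description:
pEMS2389 is an AAV transfer (cis) plasmid built on the pEMS2131 backbone, in which a human DRD2-derived MiniPromoter, Ple391, drives expression of Emerald GFP. The 1,723 bp MiniPromoter was cloned between FseI and AscI sites, both retained, so the regulatory element can be exchanged. It is not annotated as such in the feature tables, but it corresponds to the largely unannotated stretch between the left AAV2 inverted terminal repeat and the chimeric intron. The 21 bp "ADH1 promoter" hit inside that region is most likely a chance match rather than a functional yeast element. Downstream, a chimeric β-globin/immunoglobulin intron precedes the mammalian codon-optimized EmGFP coding sequence, followed by a WPRE to enhance transcript stability and expression, and an SV40 polyadenylation signal with a small adjoining remnant of SV40 sequence. The two AAV2 ITRs flank this cassette and provide the signals for replication and packaging into recombinant AAV particles when helper functions are supplied in trans.

Outside the ITRs, the plasmid carries a ColE1/pUC-type origin, an f1 origin, ampicillin resistance (bla), and residual lac-region fragments from the cloning vector. The catalogue lists it as low copy despite the pUC-type origin annotation, and recombination-deficient E. coli strains are recommended, consistent with the instability of ITRs. Two sequence records are available, of 6,727 and 6,606 nt. They have identical feature content and differ by about 120 nt within the promoter region upstream of the ADH1-like hit. The record does not explain the discrepancy. The construct serves as a reporter for assessing the expression pattern conferred by the DRD2 MiniPromoter after AAV delivery, and it was deposited with a study of MiniPromoters targeting medium spiny neurons in mice and non-human primates.
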