Features (pLannotate 1.2.2; 17 found; start..end, strand, type, name):
     11..141     -  repeat_region  AAV2 ITR (fragment): inverted terminal repeat of adeno-associated virus serotype 2 inverted
   1191..1211    -  promoter       ADH1 promoter (fragment): S. cerevisiae ADH1; promoter for alcohol dehydrogenase 1
   1977..2109    +  intron         chimeric intron: chimera between introns from human β-globin and immunoglobulin heavy chain genes
   2136..2855    +  CDS            EmGFP: Emerald GFP mammalian codon-optimized
   2870..3456    +  misc_feature   WPRE: woodchuck hepatitis virus posttranscriptional regulatory element
   3471..3592    -  polyA_signal   SV40 poly(A) signal: SV40 polyadenylation signal
   3615..3683    -  CDS            large T antigen (fragment): large T antigen from SV40 (simian virus 40)
   3788..3918    +  repeat_region  AAV2 ITR (fragment): inverted terminal repeat of adeno-associated virus serotype 2 inverted
   3932..4089    +  CDS            lacZα (fragment): LacZα fragment of β-galactosidase; lacZ fragment
   4094..4522    +  rep_origin     f1 ori (sequence partly withheld): f1 bacteriophage origin of replication; arrow indicates direction of (+) strand synthesis
   4575..4679    +  promoter       AmpR promoter: bla
   4680..5540    +  CDS            AmpR: β-lactamase; bla; confers resistance to ampicillin, carbenicillin, and related antibiotics
   5711..6299    +  rep_origin     ori: high-copy-number ColE1/pMB1/pBR322/pUC origin of replication
   6482..6574    +  CDS            lacI (fragment): lac repressor; lacI; The lac repressor binds to the lac operator to inhibit transcription in E. coli. This inhibition can be relieved by adding lactose or isopropyl-β-D-thiogalactopyranoside (IPTG).
   6587..6608    +  protein_bind   CAP binding site: CAP binding activates transcription in the presence of cAMP. E. coli catabolite activator protein
   6623..6653    +  promoter       lac promoter: promoter for the E. coli lac operon
   6661..6677    +  protein_bind   lac operator: The lac repressor binds to the lac operator to inhibit transcription in E. coli. This inhibition can be relieved by adding lactose or isopropyl-β-D-thiogalactopyranoside (IPTG). lac repressor encoded by lacI
>Addgene plasmid #225634 | pEMS2389 | addgene full sequence | sequence record 451255 | Addgene NGS Result
CCTTAATTAGGCTGCGCGCTCGCTCGCTCACTGAGGCCGCCCGGGCAAAGCCCGGGCGTCGGGCGACCTT
TGGTCGCCCGGCCTCAGTGAGCGAGCGAGCGCGCAGAGAGGGAGTGGCCAACTCCATCACTAGGGGTTCC
TTGTAGTTAATGATTAACCCGCCATGCTACTTATCTACGTAGCCATGCTCTAGGAAGATCGGAATTCCCT
AGGCCGGCCAAGGCAGCAGGACAGGCAGCTGATGGGCAGGCCTAGGTAAAGGCTCTGACTCTCAAGGTTG
CAAGGTTGCCCAAGTTTCCTGCAGTCTCTTTACCTGGCATCTAGGTGGCAGGGGGCAGGGGTGTGAGAAG
GCAGAAAGGGCACTTTAGAAGCAAGGAAGTTAGAGCCACCAAGCATGGGCTGGGGGCTGGGCTGACCTTT
CCTTTCCTTTAGCTGTGACGTGAGCTCTAGAAATAGAGGCAGGAAGGAAGGAGGGTGAAGGGCAGGGGCG
GGAGGCGGGGCAGGGGAAAGTTGCCCACAGTTGTCACGAGGCTTCATGTCTTTCTGCCAGACAGCAGATT
GACAGCTAGAGTGGGCAGGGGGAGGGCTGGGCTCCACCCTCTCCCCCTCTCAGCACTTCAGGGGCAAAGA
AATGGGAGGAGTAGGACCCGACACGACACGGGAACACAAGGTGGAAGGGGGTGGCCCAGGCTCTGACTCT
CTGTCATTGGAGGAAATGCTGAGATGAAGTTAATCCTTGTGGCCCAGAGAGGCTGGATTCCAGCCATGCA
GGGCCGACTCCCTGCTCTGCAGAGTCAGTCCTCTGCCCCTGCTCTTCCCTCTCCCTGGAGTGTTGTGCCA
CCTTCTCCCCTTGGGAACTGGTGTTGCTCCTTCAATGCCCGGTTCCTGTAAAGTCTCGCTTTTTTGTGCT
TCACAGCACCTGTTTAAGCCTCAGTTATTTCCCTGGGGGTCCCCTCTCTGGATTGCCAGGGTGCGGGATC
AGGGGCCTGGTTTTCTTTCTGTGTGTGACTTCTGAATCTGACACAGAATCTGGCAAACTGAGGACAGTTG
GTAACTAATTGCTGCAGAAGAAAGAAAAGAAAGAGAAAGAAAGAAAAAGAAAGGAAGGAAGAAAGAAAGA
AAGAAAGGAAAGAAAGAAAGAGAAAGAAAGAAAGAAAGAAAGAAAGAAAGAAAGAAAGAAAGAAAGAAAG
AAAGAAAAGAAAAGAAAAGAAAGAAAAGGAGAGAGGAAGAAAAGGGGAGAAGAACGAGGTTCCTCTGCAG
CCCAAATGACAGTGGGCAGGGTAGCAGCGGAACACCCTTCACCACTCTATCTCTTTCTCCCTCTCCCCAC
TCCCTGCCTCACACACCTCAGTTTGGAGTCAAGGGTGAGCTGGAACCCCTGAGGCCTCCTTTTGCATTTC
CATGTCAGGTCAACTCCAAACAGGCTTTTTCCTTTGGATGAGTCCAGCAATAGAACTGACTACATAGATT
CCAAGACCTGAAGTCAGAAAACGGATGCGGACCTCTTCCAACACCTCCTCTCCTTGCCTGACTTGCTGGA
TGGGTGGTGCCTCCCGCAACCCTTGGCTTCTGAGTCCTCAAAGGAGAAGACTGGCGAGCAGACGGTGAGG
ACCCAGCCTGCAATCACAGCTTATTACTCTGGGTGTGGGTGGGAGCGCAGTGGGCGGTCGAGGGTTGCGT
TCCCGCCTCAAAACAAGGGATGGCGGAATCCCCCAACCCCTCCTACCCGTTCAGGCCGGGGATCGCCGAG
GAGGTACAGCTCCTTTGGTGGGGGGCGGGGGCGGGGCCTGTCTCAGGGGCGGGGACCGGGGCACCTCCCT
CCCGCGCTCCCCGCGCTCGGGCGCCGCAGAGCTGTCCAGCTTCAGTGCCGAACCGGCAGCCTCACGCGCG
CACCGCGCCGCCTCCGCCCCGTCCCCGCGCTCCCTCCTGCCCGCCCGCCCCGGGCGCGCCGAAGTTGGTC
GTGAGGCACTGGGCAGGTAAGTATCAAGGTTACAAGACAGGTTTAAGGAGACCAATAGAAACTGGGCTTG
TCGAGACAGAGAAGACTCTTGCGTTTCTGATAGGCACCTATTGGTCTTACTGACATCCACTTTGCCTTTC
TCTCCACAGGTGTCCACTCCCAGGCGGCCGCCACCATGGTGAGCAAGGGCGAGGAGCTGTTCACCGGGGT
GGTGCCCATCCTGGTCGAGCTGGACGGCGACGTAAACGGCCACAAGTTCAGCGTGTCCGGCGAGGGCGAG
GGCGATGCCACCTACGGCAAGCTGACCCTGAAGTTCATCTGCACCACCGGCAAGCTGCCCGTGCCCTGGC
CCACCCTCGTGACCACCTTCACCTACGGCGTGCAGTGCTTCGCCCGCTACCCCGACCACATGAAGCAGCA
CGACTTCTTCAAGTCCGCCATGCCCGAAGGCTACGTCCAGGAGCGCACCATCTTCTTCAAGGACGACGGC
AACTACAAGACCCGCGCCGAGGTGAAGTTCGAGGGCGACACCCTGGTGAACCGCATCGAGCTGAAGGGCA
TCGACTTCAAGGAGGACGGCAACATCCTGGGGCACAAGCTGGAGTACAACTACAACAGCCACAAGGTCTA
TATCACCGCCGACAAGCAGAAGAACGGCATCAAGGTGAACTTCAAGACCCGCCACAACATCGAGGACGGC
AGCGTGCAGCTCGCCGACCACTACCAGCAGAACACCCCCATCGGCGACGGCCCCGTGCTGCTGCCCGACA
ACCACTACCTGAGCACCCAGTCCGCCCTGAGCAAAGACCCCAACGAGAAGCGCGATCACATGGTCCTGCT
GGAGTTCGTGACCGCCGCCGGGATCACTCTCGGCATGGACGAGCTGTACAAGTAAGCGGCCGCGATCGCT
CAACCTCTGGATTACAAAATTTGTGAAAGATTGACTGGTATTCTTAACTATGTTGCTCCTTTTACGCTAT
GTGGATACGCTGCTTTAATGCCTTTGTATCATGCTATTGCTTCCCGTATGGCTTTCATTTTCTCCTCCTT
GTATAAATCCTGGTTGCTGTCTCTTTATGAGGAGTTGTGGCCCGTTGTCAGGCAACGTGGCGTGGTGTGC
ACTGTGTTTGCTGACGCAACCCCCACTGGTTGGGGCATTGCCACCACCTGTCAGCTCCTTTCCGGGACTT
TCGCTTTCCCCCTCCCTATTGCCACGGCGGAACTCATCGCCGCCTGCCTTGCCCGCTGCTGGACAGGGGC
TCGGCTGTTGGGCACTGACAATTCCGTGGTGTTGTCGGGGAAATCATCGTCCTTTCCTTGGCTGCTCGCC
TGTGTTGCCACCTGGATTCTGCGCGGGACGTCCTTCTGCTACGTCCCTTCGGCCCTCAATCCAGCGGACC
TTCCTTCCCGCGGCCTGCTGCCGGCTCTGCGGCCTCTTCCGCGTCTTCGCCTTCGCCCTCAGACGAGTCG
GATCTCCCTTTGGGCCGCCTCCCCGCGATCGCAGACATGATAAGATACATTGATGAGTTTGGACAAACCA
CAACTAGAATGCAGTGAAAAAAATGCTTTATTTGTGAAATTTGTGATGCTATTGCTTTATTTGTAACCAT
TATAAGCTGCAATAAACAAGTTAACAACAACAATTGCATTCATTTTATGTTTCAGGTTCAGGGGGAGATG
TGGGAGGTTTTTTAAAGCAAGTAAAACCTCTACAAATGTGGTAGTCGAAATTCCCGATAAGGATCTTCGT
CGACGAATTCCCGATAAGGATCTTCCTAGAGCATGGCTACGTAGATAAGTAGCATGGCGGGTTAATCATT
AACTACAAGGAACCCCTAGTGATGGAGTTGGCCACTCCCTCTCTGCGCGCTCGCTCGCTCACTGAGGCCG
GGCGACCAAAGGTCGCCCGACGCCCGGGCTTTGCCCGGGCGGCCTCAGTGAGCGAGCGAGCGCGCAGCCT
TAATTAACCTAATTCACTGGCCGTCGTTTTACAACGTCGTGACTGGGAAAACCCTGGCGTTACCCAACTT
AATCGCCTTGCAGCACATCCCCCTTTCGCCAGCTGGCGTAATAGCGAAGAGGCCCGCACCGATCGCCCTT
CCCAACAGTTGCGCAGCCTGAATGGCGAATGGG
[124 nt withheld, positions 4094-4217]
C
[91 nt withheld, positions 4219-4309]
A
[49 nt withheld, positions 4311-4359]
CCTTTGACGTTGGAGTCCACGTTCTTT
[37 nt withheld, positions 4387-4423]
ACCCTATCTCGGTCTATTCTTTTGATTTATAAGGGATTTTGCCGATTTCGGCCTATTGGTTAAAAAATGA
GCTGATTTAACAAAAATTTAACGCGAATTTTAACAAAATATTAACGCTTACAATTTAGGTGGCACTTTTC
GGGGAAATGTGCGCGGAACCCCTATTTGTTTATTTTTCTAAATACATTCAAATATGTATCCGCTCATGAG
ACAATAACCCTGATAAATGCTTCAATAATATTGAAAAAGGAAGAGTATGAGTATTCAACATTTCCGTGTC
GCCCTTATTCCCTTTTTTGCGGCATTTTGCCTTCCTGTTTTTGCTCACCCAGAAACGCTGGTGAAAGTAA
AAGATGCTGAAGATCAGTTGGGTGCACGAGTGGGTTACATCGAACTGGATCTCAACAGCGGTAAGATCCT
TGAGAGTTTTCGCCCCGAAGAACGTTTTCCAATGATGAGCACTTTTAAAGTTCTGCTATGTGGCGCGGTA
TTATCCCGTATTGACGCCGGGCAAGAGCAACTCGGTCGCCGCATACACTATTCTCAGAATGACTTGGTTG
AGTACTCACCAGTCACAGAAAAGCATCTTACGGATGGCATGACAGTAAGAGAATTATGCAGTGCTGCCAT
AACCATGAGTGATAACACTGCGGCCAACTTACTTCTGACAACGATCGGAGGACCGAAGGAGCTAACCGCT
TTTTTGCACAACATGGGGGATCATGTAACTCGCCTTGATCGTTGGGAACCGGAGCTGAATGAAGCCATAC
CAAACGACGAGCGTGACACCACGATGCCTGTAGCAATGGCAACAACGTTGCGCAAACTATTAACTGGCGA
ACTACTTACTCTAGCTTCCCGGCAACAATTAATAGACTGGATGGAGGCGGATAAAGTTGCAGGACCACTT
CTGCGCTCGGCCCTTCCGGCTGGCTGGTTTATTGCTGATAAATCTGGAGCCGGTGAGCGTGGGTCTCGCG
GTATCATTGCAGCACTGGGGCCAGATGGTAAGCCCTCCCGTATCGTAGTTATCTACACGACGGGGAGTCA
GGCAACTATGGATGAACGAAATAGACAGATCGCTGAGATAGGTGCCTCACTGATTAAGCATTGGTAACTG
TCAGACCAAGTTTACTCATATATACTTTAGATTGATTTAAAACTTCATTTTTAATTTAAAAGGATCTAGG
TGAAGATCCTTTTTGATAATCTCATGACCAAAATCCCTTAACGTGAGTTTTCGTTCCACTGAGCGTCAGA
CCCCGTAGAAAAGATCAAAGGATCTTCTTGAGATCCTTTTTTTCTGCGCGTAATCTGCTGCTTGCAAACA
AAAAAACCACCGCTACCAGCGGTGGTTTGTTTGCCGGATCAAGAGCTACCAACTCTTTTTCCGAAGGTAA
CTGGCTTCAGCAGAGCGCAGATACCAAATACTGTTCTTCTAGTGTAGCCGTAGTTAGGCCACCACTTCAA
GAACTCTGTAGCACCGCCTACATACCTCGCTCTGCTAATCCTGTTACCAGTGGCTGCTGCCAGTGGCGAT
AAGTCGTGTCTTACCGGGTTGGACTCAAGACGATAGTTACCGGATAAGGCGCAGCGGTCGGGCTGAACGG
GGGGTTCGTGCACACAGCCCAGCTTGGAGCGAACGACCTACACCGAACTGAGATACCTACAGCGTGAGCT
ATGAGAAAGCGCCACGCTTCCCGAAGGGAGAAAGGCGGACAGGTATCCGGTAAGCGGCAGGGTCGGAACA
GGAGAGCGCACGAGGGAGCTTCCAGGGGGAAACGCCTGGTATCTTTATAGTCCTGTCGGGTTTCGCCACC
TCTGACTTGAGCGTCGATTTTTGTGATGCTCGTCAGGGGGGCGGAGCCTATGGAAAAACGCCAGCAACGC
GGCCTTTTTACGGTTCCTGGCCTTTTGCTGGCCTTTTGCTCACATGTTCTTTCCTGCGTTATCCCCTGAT
TCTGTGGATAACCGTATTACCGCCTTTGAGTGAGCTGATACCGCTCGCCGCAGCCGAACGACCGAGCGCA
GCGAGTCAGTGAGCGAGGAAGCGGAAGAGCGCCCAATACGCAAACCGCCTCTCCCCGCGCGTTGGCCGAT
TCATTAATGCAGCTGGCACGACAGGTTTCCCGACTGGAAAGCGGGCAGTGAGCGCAACGCAATTAATGTG
AGTTAGCTCACTCATTAGGCACCCCAGGCTTTACACTTTATGCTTCCGGCTCGTATGTTGTGTGGAATTG
TGAGCGGATAACAATTTCACACAGGAAACAGCTATGACCATGATTACGCCAGATTTAATTAAGG
