Features (pLannotate 1.2.2; 17 found; start..end, strand, type, name):
     11..141     -  repeat_region  AAV2 ITR (fragment): inverted terminal repeat of adeno-associated virus serotype 2 inverted
   1069..1089    -  promoter       ADH1 promoter (fragment): S. cerevisiae ADH1; promoter for alcohol dehydrogenase 1
   1856..1988    +  intron         chimeric intron: chimera between introns from human β-globin and immunoglobulin heavy chain genes
   2015..2734    +  CDS            EmGFP: Emerald GFP mammalian codon-optimized
   2749..3335    +  misc_feature   WPRE: woodchuck hepatitis virus posttranscriptional regulatory element
   3350..3471    -  polyA_signal   SV40 poly(A) signal: SV40 polyadenylation signal
   3494..3562    -  CDS            large T antigen (fragment): large T antigen from SV40 (simian virus 40)
   3667..3797    +  repeat_region  AAV2 ITR (fragment): inverted terminal repeat of adeno-associated virus serotype 2 inverted
   3811..3968    +  CDS            lacZα (fragment): LacZα fragment of β-galactosidase; lacZ fragment
   3973..4401    +  rep_origin     f1 ori (sequence partly withheld): f1 bacteriophage origin of replication; arrow indicates direction of (+) strand synthesis
   4454..4558    +  promoter       AmpR promoter: bla
   4559..5419    +  CDS            AmpR: β-lactamase; bla; confers resistance to ampicillin, carbenicillin, and related antibiotics
   5590..6178    +  rep_origin     ori: high-copy-number ColE1/pMB1/pBR322/pUC origin of replication
   6361..6453    +  CDS            lacI (fragment): lac repressor; lacI; The lac repressor binds to the lac operator to inhibit transcription in E. coli. This inhibition can be relieved by adding lactose or isopropyl-β-D-thiogalactopyranoside (IPTG).
   6466..6487    +  protein_bind   CAP binding site: CAP binding activates transcription in the presence of cAMP. E. coli catabolite activator protein
   6502..6532    +  promoter       lac promoter: promoter for the E. coli lac operon
   6540..6556    +  protein_bind   lac operator: The lac repressor binds to the lac operator to inhibit transcription in E. coli. This inhibition can be relieved by adding lactose or isopropyl-β-D-thiogalactopyranoside (IPTG). lac repressor encoded by lacI
>Addgene plasmid #225634 | pEMS2389 Sequencing Result | analyzer sequence | sequence record 446765
CCTTAATTAGGCTGCGCGCTCGCTCGCTCACTGAGGCCGCCCGGGCAAAGCCCGGGCGTCGGGCGACCTT
TGGTCGCCCGGCCTCAGTGAGCGAGCGAGCGCGCAGAGAGGGAGTGGCCAACTCCATCACTAGGGGTTCC
TTGTAGTTAATGATTAACCCGCCATGCTACTTATCTACGTAGCCATGCTCTAGGAAGATCGGAATTCCCT
AGGCCGGCCAGGAGGGGCTGAGTAAATCTGCGCCTGATTTTCATCTGCCTACACTGAATTATGCCATCCA
TTTGGAGGCAATTTTCAAGTTAAAATGTTGTCAGAAGGCTGTCACAGTTTTTATCTTTCTTTTCTGTTCT
TTCTCAACCCACCCACATTTTCTAGTTAGGTTGGAAAGGGGAGTGAGGGGGATAGAGCCTGGTTTATATT
CAGAGATTTCTTAACAGGGCCAGAACCCAGGAAGGGATATGCTTTTCTCAGGAATAATGTCAAAATTAAT
ATAGCTTCCCAGTCAATGAGGACTATATAAATTACTATTTGCAAAGCACTAAGAACAGTGTCCGGCACAG
AGTCAGTGCTATGTAATGTAGATGTGAGAATGAGAGAGCCTGAGATTTTATGTTTGCGAGTCCCACAGGA
GGCAGGGCAATGCCAACTCCCTGTTGCTTGGAAGCAATGGGCAAGTCTATGACCCTCCTGTTGAGGCCCT
GTTACAGGTAACCAAGCCCCCACGGAATGGAGCTGAGGAGCTCCTGAGAATGGGCTTGTCCGGTTACTGT
TTGGATTCAGAACTGACCGTCCACGGCCANNNCGGTGTCAGTCCCTCCTTGTTCTGCGCTTGCTTTTTGG
GGTCTCCCAGCCTCTCCCTAGTCCTAGAGTTTCTCAGGCAAATCCCAGCCACTACCCCTCCATCCGKKKY
CCCYKKTTYCCCCAGTGSGKAACTAATTGCTGCAGAAGAAAGAAAAGAAAGAGAAAGAAAGAAAAAGAAA
GGAAGGAAGAAAGAAAGAAAGAAAGGAAAGAAAGAAAGAGAAAGAAAGAAAGAAAGAAAGAAAGAAAGAA
AGAAAGAAAGAAAGAAAGAAAGAAAAGAAAAGAAAAGAAAGAAAAGGAGAGAGGAAGAAAAGGGGAGAAG
AACGAGGTTCCTCTGCAGCCCAAATGACAGTGGGCAGGGTAGCASTGTTTCCCCAGTGCTGAGCTGGCTG
AGCTGTGAGCTTTCCTGCTCCTTGCCTCAGGAAGCCAGGGGCAGCCCAGTCACCTCTGGCCAGAGGCGGG
CCTTAGGCCAAGCCTGGNNTTCCGTACCTGCTTTCTGCCAGGGACCAAACTCCCGTTAGNTCATTCCTGG
TGTCAGCCAGGCAGAGGAGCAGGTGGGGGAGAGGGCGTGGGAGGAGGGAGGTGAGGCAGCTCCCTCCGAG
TGGAAGCTCACAGTCAGCTGCAGCGCCGCCCCTGCCCTGACTGCAGCTGACTGGCAGGGGCACCTGGAGG
CAGCGGGTTCGGGCGCAGTATGAGAGGGCTTACCCTCTGCGGCAGTGGGAGACAGGACCAGGCAGCTCCC
CACATCCTTCCACATCCGAGCTCCAGGGGTCTCTGGCTTGTCCTTTCACAGGGCGGCTGGTGTCCCTTAG
GTGGGTGCTGGTAGTTCCTGGGAGAGTTGACGGGATGGAGCAGGCCAGGGGGGCTGAGAAGTTGGCCTGG
CGAGAGAAGGTGGGTGGGACTGGGAGAGCCTGGGCAGGGAGGGGCCTTTCTGGGAGGGAGTGTCATGGGG
CTGGCCGAGATCCAGGACCCAGGAGACTGGCCAAGCTGCCACAGGAGGCCTGAGAGGCTGAGCATGGGGG
GGGCGCGCCGAAGTTGGTCGTGAGGCACTGGGCAGGTAAGTATCAAGGTTACAAGACAGGTTTAAGGAGA
CCAATAGAAACTGGGCTTGTCGAGACAGAGAAGACTCTTGCGTTTCTGATAGGCACCTATTGGTCTTACT
GACATCCACTTTGCCTTTCTCTCCACAGGTGTCCACTCCCAGGCGGCCGCCACCATGGTGAGCAAGGGCG
AGGAGCTGTTCACCGGGGTGGTGCCCATCCTGGTCGAGCTGGACGGCGACGTAAACGGCCACAAGTTCAG
CGTGTCCGGCGAGGGCGAGGGCGATGCCACCTACGGCAAGCTGACCCTGAAGTTCATCTGCACCACCGGC
AAGCTGCCCGTGCCCTGGCCCACCCTCGTGACCACCTTCACCTACGGCGTGCAGTGCTTCGCCCGCTACC
CCGACCACATGAAGCAGCACGACTTCTTCAAGTCCGCCATGCCCGAAGGCTACGTCCAGGAGCGCACCAT
CTTCTTCAAGGACGACGGCAACTACAAGACCCGCGCCGAGGTGAAGTTCGAGGGCGACACCCTGGTGAAC
CGCATCGAGCTGAAGGGCATCGACTTCAAGGAGGACGGCAACATCCTGGGGCACAAGCTGGAGTACAACT
ACAACAGCCACAAGGTCTATATCACCGCCGACAAGCAGAAGAACGGCATCAAGGTGAACTTCAAGACCCG
CCACAACATCGAGGACGGCAGCGTGCAGCTCGCCGACCACTACCAGCAGAACACCCCCATCGGCGACGGC
CCCGTGCTGCTGCCCGACAACCACTACCTGAGCACCCAGTCCGCCCTGAGCAAAGACCCCAACGAGAAGC
GCGATCACATGGTCCTGCTGGAGTTCGTGACCGCCGCCGGGATCACTCTCGGCATGGACGAGCTGTACAA
GTAAGCGGCCGCGATCGCTCAACCTCTGGATTACAAAATTTGTGAAAGATTGACTGGTATTCTTAACTAT
GTTGCTCCTTTTACGCTATGTGGATACGCTGCTTTAATGCCTTTGTATCATGCTATTGCTTCCCGTATGG
CTTTCATTTTCTCCTCCTTGTATAAATCCTGGTTGCTGTCTCTTTATGAGGAGTTGTGGCCCGTTGTCAG
GCAACGTGGCGTGGTGTGCACTGTGTTTGCTGACGCAACCCCCACTGGTTGGGGCATTGCCACCACCTGT
CAGCTCCTTTCCGGGACTTTCGCTTTCCCCCTCCCTATTGCCACGGCGGAACTCATCGCCGCCTGCCTTG
CCCGCTGCTGGACAGGGGCTCGGCTGTTGGGCACTGACAATTCCGTGGTGTTGTCGGGGAAATCATCGTC
CTTTCCTTGGCTGCTCGCCTGTGTTGCCACCTGGATTCTGCGCGGGACGTCCTTCTGCTACGTCCCTTCG
GCCCTCAATCCAGCGGACCTTCCTTCCCGCGGCCTGCTGCCGGCTCTGCGGCCTCTTCCGCGTCTTCGCC
TTCGCCCTCAGACGAGTCGGATCTCCCTTTGGGCCGCCTCCCCGCGATCGCAGACATGATAAGATACATT
GATGAGTTTGGACAAACCACAACTAGAATGCAGTGAAAAAAATGCTTTATTTGTGAAATTTGTGATGCTA
TTGCTTTATTTGTAACCATTATAAGCTGCAATAAACAAGTTAACAACAACAATTGCATTCATTTTATGTT
TCAGGTTCAGGGGGAGATGTGGGAGGTTTTTTAAAGCAAGTAAAACCTCTACAAATGTGGTAGTCGAAAT
TCCCGATAAGGATCTTCGTCGACGAATTCCCGATAAGGATCTTCCTAGAGCATGGCTACGTAGATAAGTA
GCATGGCGGGTTAATCATTAACTACAAGGAACCCCTAGTGATGGAGTTGGCCACTCCCTCTCTGCGCGCT
CGCTCGCTCACTGAGGCCGGGCGACCAAAGGTCGCCCGACGCCCGGGCTTTGCCCGGGCGGCCTCAGTGA
GCGAGCGAGCGCGCAGCCTTAATTAACCTAATTCACTGGCCGTCGTTTTACAACGTCGTGACTGGGAAAA
CCCTGGCGTTACCCAACTTAATCGCCTTGCAGCACATCCCCCTTTCGCCAGCTGGCGTAATAGCGAAGAG
GCCCGCACCGATCGCCCTTCCCAACAGTTGCGCAGCCTGAATGGCGAATGGG
[124 nt withheld, positions 3973-4096]
C
[91 nt withheld, positions 4098-4188]
A
[49 nt withheld, positions 4190-4238]
CCTTTGACGTTGGAGTCCACGTTCTTT
[37 nt withheld, positions 4266-4302]
ACCCTATCTCGGTCTATTCTTTTGATTTATAAGGGATTTTGCCGATTTCGGCCTATTGGTTAAAAAATGA
GCTGATTTAACAAAAATTTAACGCGAATTTTAACAAAATATTAACGCTTACAATTTAGGTGGCACTTTTC
GGGGAAATGTGCGCGGAACCCCTATTTGTTTATTTTTCTAAATACATTCAAATATGTATCCGCTCATGAG
ACAATAACCCTGATAAATGCTTCAATAATATTGAAAAAGGAAGAGTATGAGTATTCAACATTTCCGTGTC
GCCCTTATTCCCTTTTTTGCGGCATTTTGCCTTCCTGTTTTTGCTCACCCAGAAACGCTGGTGAAAGTAA
AAGATGCTGAAGATCAGTTGGGTGCACGAGTGGGTTACATCGAACTGGATCTCAACAGCGGTAAGATCCT
TGAGAGTTTTCGCCCCGAAGAACGTTTTCCAATGATGAGCACTTTTAAAGTTCTGCTATGTGGCGCGGTA
TTATCCCGTATTGACGCCGGGCAAGAGCAACTCGGTCGCCGCATACACTATTCTCAGAATGACTTGGTTG
AGTACTCACCAGTCACAGAAAAGCATCTTACGGATGGCATGACAGTAAGAGAATTATGCAGTGCTGCCAT
AACCATGAGTGATAACACTGCGGCCAACTTACTTCTGACAACGATCGGAGGACCGAAGGAGCTAACCGCT
TTTTTGCACAACATGGGGGATCATGTAACTCGCCTTGATCGTTGGGAACCGGAGCTGAATGAAGCCATAC
CAAACGACGAGCGTGACACCACGATGCCTGTAGCAATGGCAACAACGTTGCGCAAACTATTAACTGGCGA
ACTACTTACTCTAGCTTCCCGGCAACAATTAATAGACTGGATGGAGGCGGATAAAGTTGCAGGACCACTT
CTGCGCTCGGCCCTTCCGGCTGGCTGGTTTATTGCTGATAAATCTGGAGCCGGTGAGCGTGGGTCTCGCG
GTATCATTGCAGCACTGGGGCCAGATGGTAAGCCCTCCCGTATCGTAGTTATCTACACGACGGGGAGTCA
GGCAACTATGGATGAACGAAATAGACAGATCGCTGAGATAGGTGCCTCACTGATTAAGCATTGGTAACTG
TCAGACCAAGTTTACTCATATATACTTTAGATTGATTTAAAACTTCATTTTTAATTTAAAAGGATCTAGG
TGAAGATCCTTTTTGATAATCTCATGACCAAAATCCCTTAACGTGAGTTTTCGTTCCACTGAGCGTCAGA
CCCCGTAGAAAAGATCAAAGGATCTTCTTGAGATCCTTTTTTTCTGCGCGTAATCTGCTGCTTGCAAACA
AAAAAACCACCGCTACCAGCGGTGGTTTGTTTGCCGGATCAAGAGCTACCAACTCTTTTTCCGAAGGTAA
CTGGCTTCAGCAGAGCGCAGATACCAAATACTGTTCTTCTAGTGTAGCCGTAGTTAGGCCACCACTTCAA
GAACTCTGTAGCACCGCCTACATACCTCGCTCTGCTAATCCTGTTACCAGTGGCTGCTGCCAGTGGCGAT
AAGTCGTGTCTTACCGGGTTGGACTCAAGACGATAGTTACCGGATAAGGCGCAGCGGTCGGGCTGAACGG
GGGGTTCGTGCACACAGCCCAGCTTGGAGCGAACGACCTACACCGAACTGAGATACCTACAGCGTGAGCT
ATGAGAAAGCGCCACGCTTCCCGAAGGGAGAAAGGCGGACAGGTATCCGGTAAGCGGCAGGGTCGGAACA
GGAGAGCGCACGAGGGAGCTTCCAGGGGGAAACGCCTGGTATCTTTATAGTCCTGTCGGGTTTCGCCACC
TCTGACTTGAGCGTCGATTTTTGTGATGCTCGTCAGGGGGGCGGAGCCTATGGAAAAACGCCAGCAACGC
GGCCTTTTTACGGTTCCTGGCCTTTTGCTGGCCTTTTGCTCACATGTTCTTTCCTGCGTTATCCCCTGAT
TCTGTGGATAACCGTATTACCGCCTTTGAGTGAGCTGATACCGCTCGCCGCAGCCGAACGACCGAGCGCA
GCGAGTCAGTGAGCGAGGAAGCGGAAGAGCGCCCAATACGCAAACCGCCTCTCCCCGCGCGTTGGCCGAT
TCATTAATGCAGCTGGCACGACAGGTTTCCCGACTGGAAAGCGGGCAGTGAGCGCAACGCAATTAATGTG
AGTTAGCTCACTCATTAGGCACCCCAGGCTTTACACTTTATGCTTCCGGCTCGTATGTTGTGTGGAATTG
TGAGCGGATAACAATTTCACACAGGAAACAGCTATGACCATGATTACGCCAGATTTAATTAAGG
